>Addgene plasmid #215342 | pMVV205 | addgene full sequence | sequence record 434126 | Addgene NGS Result
TTATACCTAGGGCGATGCAGGTGGCTGCTGAACCCCCAGCCGGAACTGACCCCACAAGGCCCCTAGGCTA
CAGCCGATAGTCTGGAACAGCGCACTTACGGGTTGCTGCGCAACCCAAGTGCTACCGGCGCGGCAGCGTG
ACCCGTGTCGGCGGCTCCAACGGCTCGCCATCGTCCAGAAAACACGGCTCATCGGGCATCGGCAGGCGCT
GCTGCCCGCGCCGTTCCCATTCCTCCGTTTCGGTCAAGGCTGGCAGGTCTGGTTCCATGCCCGGAATGCC
GGGCTGGCTGGGCGGCTCCTCGCCGGGGCCGGTCGGTAGTTGCTGCTCGCCCGGATACAGGGTCGGGATG
CGGCGCAGGTCGCCATGCCCCAACAGCGATTCGTCCTGGTCGTCGTGATCAACCACCACGGCGGCACTGA
ACACCGACAGGCGCAACTGGTCGCGGGGCTGGCCCCACGCCACGCGGTCATTGACCACGTAGGCCGACAC
GGTGCCGGGGCCGTTGAGCTTCACGACGGAGATCCAGCGCTCGGCCACCAAGTCCTTGACTGCGTATTGG
ACCGTCCGCAAAGAACGTCCGATGAGCTTGGAAAGTGTCTTCTGGCTGACCACCACGGCGTTCTGGTGGC
CCATCTGCGCCACGAGGTGATGCAGCAGCATTGCCGCCGTGGGTTTCCTCGCAATAAGCCCGGCCCACGC
CTCATGCGCTTTGCGTTCCGTTTGCACCCAGTGACCGGGCTTGTTCTTGGCTTGAATGCCGATTTCTCTG
GACTGCGTGGCCATGCTTATCTCCATGCGGTAGGGGTGCCGCACGGTTGCGGCACCATGCGCAATCAGCT
GCAACTTTTCGGCAGCGCGACAACAATTATGCGTTGCGTAAAAGTGGCAGTCAATTACAGATTTTCTTTA
ACCTACGCAATGAGCTATTGCGGGGGGTGCCGCAATGAGCTGTTGCGTACCCCCCTTTTTTAAGTTGTTG
ATTTTTAAGTCTTTCGCATTTCGCCCTATATCTAGTTCTTTGGTGCCCAAAGAAGGGCACCCCTGCGGGG
TTCCCCCACGCCTTCGGCGCGGCTCCCCCTCCGGCAAAAAGTGGCCCCTCCGGGGCTTGTTGATCGACTG
CGCGGCCTTAGGCCTTGCCCAAGGTGGCGCTGCCCCCTTGGAACCCCCGCACTCGCCGCCGTGAGGCTCG
GGGGGCAGGCGGGCGGGCTTCGCCCTTCGACTGCCCCCACTCGCATAGGCTTGGGTCGTTCCAGGCGCGT
CAAGGCCAAGCCGCTGCGCGGTCGCTGCGCGAGCCTTGACCCGCCTTCCACTTGGTGTCCAACCGGCAAG
CGAAGCGCGCAGGCCGCAGGCCGGAGGCTTTTCCCCAGAGAAAATTAAAAAAATTGATGGGGCAAGGCCG
CAGGCCGCGCAGTTGGAGCCGGTGGGTATGTGGTCGAAGGCTGGGTAGCCGGTGGGCAATCCCTGTGGTC
AAGCTCGTGGGCAGGCGCAGCCTGTCCATCAGCTTGTCCAGCAGGGTTGTCCACGGGCCGAGCGAAGCGA
GCCAGCCGGTGGCCGCTCGCGGCCATCGTCCACATATCCTAGTGCTTGGATTCTCACCAATAAAAAACGC
CCGGCGGCAACCGAGCGTTCTGAACAAATCCAGATGGAGTTCTGAGGTCATTACTGGATCTATCAACAGG
AGTCACCTTCGGGAGCGCCTGAAGCCCGTTCTGGACGCCCTGGGGCCGTTGAATCGGGATATGCAGGCCA
AGGCCGCCGCGATCATCAAGGCCGTGGGCGAAAAGCTGCTGACGGAACAGCGGGAAGTCCAGCGCCAGAA
ACAGGCCCAGCGCCAGCAGGAACGCGGGCGCGCACATTTCCCCGAAAAGTGCCACCTGCGGCGTTGTGAC
AATTTACCGAACAACTCCGCGGCCGGGAAGCCGATCTCGGCTTGAACGAATTGTTAGGTGGCGGTACTTG
GGTCGATATCAAAGTGCATCACTTCTTCCCGTATGCCCAACTTTGTATAGAGAGCCACTGCGGGATCGTC
ACCGTAATCTGCTTGCACGTAGATCACATAAGCACCAAGCGCGTTGGCCTCATGCTTGAGGAGATTGATG
AGCGCGGTGGCAATGCCCTGCCTCCGGTGCTCTCCGGAGACTGCGAGATCATAGATATAGATCTCACTAC
GCGGCTGCTCAAACTTGGGCAGAACGTAAGCCGCGAGAGCGCCAACAACCACTTCTTGGTCGAAGGCAGC
AAGCGCGATGAATGTCTTACTACGGAGCAAGTTCCCGAGGTAATCGGAGTCCGGCTGATGTTGGGAGTAG
GTGGCTACGTCTCCGAACTCACGACCGAAAAGATCAAGAGCAGCCCGCATGGATTTGACTTGGTCAGGGC
CGAGCCTACATGTGCGAATGATGCCCATACTTGAGCCACCTAACTTTGTTTTAGGGCGACTGCCCTGCTG
CGTAACATCGTTGCTGCTGCGTAACATCGTTGCTGCTCCATAACATCAAACATCGACCCACGGCGTAACG
CGCTTGCTGCTTGGATGCCCGAGGCATAGACTGTACAAAAAAACAGTCATAACAAGCCATGAAAACCGCC
ACTGCGCCGTTACCACCGCTGCGTTCGGTCAAGGTTCTGGACCAGTTGCGTGAGCGCATACGCTACTTGC
ATTACAGTTTACGAACCGAACAGGCTTATGTCAACTGGGTTCGTGCCTTCATCCGTTTCCACGGTGTGCG
TCCATGGGCAAATATTATACGCAAGGCGACAAGGTGCTGATGCCGCTGGCGATTCAGGTTCATCATGCCG
TTTGTGATGGCTTCCATGTCGGCAGAATGCTTAATGAATTACAACAGTTTTTATGCATGCGCAGTCCAGT
TACGCTGGAGTCTGAGGCTCGTCCTGAATGATATCTCATTTATCATCATCATCTTTATAATCACCGCTGC
CGTCACCTCCTAGCTGACTCAAATCAATGCGTGTTTCATAAAGACCAGTGATGGATTGATGGATAAGAGT
GGCATCTAAAACTTCTTTTGTAGACGTATATCGTTTACGATCAATTGTTGTATCAAAATATTTAAAAGCA
GCGGGAGCTCCAAGATTCGTCAACGTAAATAAATGAATAATATTTTCTGCTTGTTCACGTATTGGTTTGT
CTCTATGTTTGTTATATGCACTAAGAACTTTATCTAAATTGGCATCTGCTAAAATAACACGCTTAGAAAA
TTCACTGATTTGCTCAATAATCTCATCTAAATAATGCTTATGCTGCTCCACAAACAATTGTTTTTGTTCG
TTATCTTCTGGACTACCCTTCAACTTTTCATAATGACTAGCTAAATATAAAAAATTCACATATTTGCTTG
GCAGAGCCAGCTCATTTCCTTTTTGTAATTCTCCGGCACTAGCCAGCATCCGTTTACGACCGTTTTCTAA
CTCAAAAAGACTATATTTAGGTAGTTTAATGATTAAGTCTTTTTTAACTTCCTTATATCCTTTAGCTTCT
AAAAAGTCAATCGGATTTTTTTCAAAGGAACTTCTTTCCATAATTGTGATCCCTAGTAACTCTTTAACGG
ATTTTAACTTCTTCGATTTCCCTTTTTCCACCTTAGCAACCACTAGGACTGAATAAGCTACCGTTGGACT
ATCAAAACCACCATATTTTTTTGGATCCCAGTCTTTTTTACGAGCAATAAGCTTGTCCGAATTTCTTTTT
GGTAAAATTGACTCCTTGGAGAATCCGCCTGTCTGTACTTCTGTTTTCTTGACAATATTGACTTGGGGCA
TGGACAATACTTTGCGCACTGTGGCAAAATCTCGCCCTTTATCCCAGACAATTTCTCCAGTTTCCCCATT
AGTTTCGATTAGAGGGCGTTTGCGAATCTCTCCATTTGCAAGTGTAATTTCTGTTTTGAAGAAGTTCATG
ATATTAGAGTAAAAGAAATATTTTGCGGTTGCTTTGCCTATTTCTTGCTCAGACTTAGCAATCATTTTAC
GAACATCATAAACTTTATAATCACCATAGACAAACTCCGATTCAAGTTTTGGATATTTCTTAATCAAAGC
AGTTCCAACGACGGCATTTAGATACGCATCATGGGCATGATGGTAATTGTTAATCTCACGTACTTTATAG
AATTGGAAATCTTTTCGGAAGTCAGAAACTAATTTAGATTTTAAGGTAATCACTTTAACCTCTCGAATAA
GTTTATCATTTTCATCGTATTTAGTATTCATGCGACTATCCAAAATTTGTGCCACATGCTTAGTGATTTG
GCGAGTTTCAACCAATTGGCGTTTGATAAAACCAGCTTTATCAAGTTCACTCAAACCTCCACGTTCAGCT
TTCGTTAAATTATCAAACTTACGTTGAGTGATTAACTTGGCGTTTAGAAGTTGTCTCCAATAGTTTTTCA
TCTTTTTGACTACTTCTTCACTTGGAACGTTATCCGATTTACCACGATTTTTATCAGAACGCGTTAAGAC
CTTATTGTCTATTGAATCGTCTTTAAGGAAACTTTGTGGAACAATGTGATCGACATCATAATCACTTAAA
CGATTAATATCTAATTCTTGGTCCACATACATGTCTCTTCCATTTTGGAGATAATAGAGATAGAGCTTTT
CATTTTGCAATTGAGTATTTTCAACAGGATGCTCTTTAAGAATCTGACTTCCTAATTCTTTGATACCTTC
TTCGATTCGTTTCATACGCTCTCGCGAATTTTTCTGGCCCTTTTGAGTTGTCTGATTTTCACGTGCCATT
TCAATAACGATATTTTCTGGCTTATGCCGCCCCATTACTTTGACCAATTCATCAACAACTTTTACAGTCT
GTAAAATACCTTTTTTAATAGCAGGGCTACCAGCTAAATTTGCAATATGTTCATGTAAACTATCGCCTTG
TCCAGACACTTGTGCTTTTTGAATGTCTTCTTTAAATGTCAAACTATCATCATGGATCAGCTGCATAAAA
TTGCGATTGGCAAAACCATCTGATTTCAAAAAATCTAATATTGTTTTGCCAGATTGCTTATCCCTAATAC
CATTAATCAATTTTCGAGACAAACGTCCCCAACCAGTATAACGGCGACGTTTAAGCTGTTTCATCACCTT
ATCATCAAAGAGGTGAGCATATGTTTTAAGTCTTTCCTCAATCATCTCCCTATCTTCAAATAAGGTCAAT
GTTAAAACAATATCCTCTAAGATATCTTCATTTTCTTCATTATCCAAAAAATCTTTATCTTTAATAATTT
TTAGCAAATCATGGTAGGTACCTAATGAAGCATTAAATCTATCTTCAACTCCTGAAATTTCAACACTATC
AAAACATTCTATTTTTTTGAAATAATCTTCTTTTAATTGCTTAACGGTTACTTTTCGATTTGTTTTGAAG
AGTAAATCAACAATGGCTTTCTTCTGTTCACCTGAAAGAAATGCTGGTTTTCGCATTCCTTCAGTAACAT
ATTTGACCTTTGTCAATTCGTTATAAACCGTAAAATACTCATAAAGCAAACTATGTTTTGGTAGTACTTT
TTCATTTGGAAGATTTTTATCAAAGTTTGTCATGCGTTCAATAAATGATTGAGCTGAAGCACCTTTATCG
ACAACTTCTTCAAAATTCCATGGGGTAATTGTTTCTTCAGACTTCCGAGTCATCCATGCAAAACGACTAT
TGCCACGCGCCAATGGACCAACATAATAAGGAATTCGAAAAGTCAAGATTTTTTCAATCTTCTCACGATT
GTCTTTTAAAAATGGATAAAAGTCTTCTTGTCTTCTCAAAATAGCATGCAGCTCACCCAAGTGAATTTGA
TGGGGAATAGAGCCGTTGTCAAAGGTCCGTTGCTTGCGCAGCAAATCTTCACGATTTAGTTTCACCAATA
ATTCCTCAGTACCATCCATTTTTTCTAAAATTGGTTTGATAAATTTATAAAATTCTTCTTGGCTAGCTCC
CCCATCAATATAACCTGCATATCCGTTTTTTGATTGATCAAAAAAGATTTCTTTATACTTTTCTGGAAGT
TGTTGTCGAACTAAAGCTTTTAAAAGAGTCAAGTCTTGATGATGTTCATCGTAGCGTTTAATCATTGAAG
CTGATAGGGGAGCCTTAGTTATTTCAGTATTTACTCTTAGGATATCTGAAAGTAAAATAGCATCTGATAA
ATTCTTAGCTGCCAAAAACAAATCAGCATATTGATCTCCAATTTGCGCCAATAAATTATCTAAATCATCA
TCGTAAGTATCTTTTGAAAGCTGTAATTTAGCATCTTCTGCCAAATCAAAATTTGATTTAAAATTAGGGG
TCAAACCCAATGACAAAGCAATGAGATTCCCAAATAAGCCATTTTTCTTCTCACCGGGGAGCTGAGCAAT
GAGATTTTCTAATCGTCTTGATTTACTCAATCGTGCAGAAAGAATCGCTTTAGCATCTACTCCACTTGCG
TTAATAGGGTTTTCTTCAAATAATTGATTGTAGGTTTGTACCAACTGGATAAATAGTTTGTCCACATCAC
TATTATCAGGATTTAAATCTCCCTCAATCAAAAAATGACCACGAAACTTAATCATATGCGCTAAGGCCAA
ATAGATTAAGCGCAAATCCGCTTTATCAGTAGAATCTACCAATTTTTTTCGCAGATGATAGATAGTTGGA
TATTTCTCATGATAAGCAACTTCATCTACTATATTTCCAAAAATAGGATGACGTTCATGCTTCTTGTCTT
CTTCCACCAAAAAAGACTCTTCAAGTCGATGAAAGAAACTATCATCTACTTTCGCCATCTCATTTGAAAA
AATCTCCTGTAGATAACAAATACGATTCTTCCGACGTGTATACCTTCTACGAGCTGTCCGTTTGAGACGA
GTCGCTTCCGCTGTCTCTCCACTGTCAAATAAAAGAGCCCCTATAAGATTTTTTTTGATACTGTGGCGGT
CTGTATTTCCCAGAACCTTGAACTTTTTAGACGGAACCTTATATTCATCAGTGATCACCGCCCATCCGAC
GCTATTTGTGCCGATATCTAAGCCTATTGAGTATTTCTTATCCATTGATTGTACCTCCTGGTCAGTGCGT
CCTGCTGATAGCTAGCATAGTACCTAGGACTGAGCTAGCCGTAAACTCTAGAAGCGGCCGCGAATTCAAC
TGCAGTCTAGACTCGAGTAAGGATCCAGTTCACCGACAAACAACAGATAAAACGAAAGGCCCAGTCTTTC
GACTGAGCCTTTCGTTTTATTTGATGCCTGGCAGTTCCCTACTCTCGCATGGGGAGACCCCACACTACCA
TCGGCGCTACGGCGTTTCACTTCTGAGTTCGGCATGGGGTCAGGTGGGACCACCGCGCTACTGCCGCCAG
GCAAATTCTGTTTTATCAGACCGCTTCTGCGTTCTGATTTAATCTGTATCAGGCTGAAAATCTTCTCTCA
TCCGCCAAAACAGCCAAGCTGGAGACCGTTTAAACTCAATGATGATGATGATGATGGTCGACGGCGCTAT
TCAGATCCTCTTCTGAGATGAGTTTTTGTTCGGGCCCAAGCTTCAAAAAAAGCACCGACTCGGTGCCACT
TTTTCAAGTTGATAACGGACTAGCCTTATTTTAACTTGCTATTTCTAGCTCTAAAACGGAAGCTCCCTCG
TGCGCTCGTGCTCAGTATCTCTATCACTGATAGGGATGTCAATCTCTATCACTGATAGGGACTCGAGCTA
TGCTACTCCGTCAAGCCGTCAATTGTCTGATTCGTTACCAACTCGAGGACACCATCGAATGGCGCAAAAC
CTTTCGCGGTATGGCATGATAGCGCCCGGAAGAGAGTCAATTCAGGGTGGTGAATATGTCTAGATTAGAT
AAAAGTAAAGTGATTAACAGCGCATTAGAGCTGCTTAATGAGGTCGGAATCGAAGGTTTAACAACCCGTA
AACTCGCCCAGAAGCTAGGTGTAGAGCAGCCTACATTGTATTGGCATGTAAAAAATAAGCGGGCTTTGCT
CGACGCCTTAGCCATTGAGATGTTAGATAGGCACCATACTCACTTTTGCCCTTTAGAAGGGGAAAGCTGG
CAAGATTTTTTACGTAATAACGCTAAAAGTTTTAGATGTGCTTTACTAAGTCATCGCGATGGAGCAAAAG
TACATTTAGGTACACGGCCTACAGAAAAACAGTATGAAACTCTCGAAAATCAATTAGCCTTTTTATGCCA
ACAAGGTTTTTCACTAGAGAATGCATTATATGCACTCAGCGCTGTGGGGCATTTTACTTTAGGTTGCGTA
TTGGAAGATCAAGAGCATCAAGTCGCTAAAGAAGAAAGGGAAACACCTACTACTGATAGTATGCCGCCAT
TATTACGACAAGCTATCGAATTATTTGATCACCAAGGTGCAGAGCCAGCCTTCTTATTCGGCCTTGAATT
GATCATATGCGGATTAGAAAAACAACTTAAATGTGAAAGTGGGTCTTAATACCACCGTCAAAAAAAACGG
CGCTTTTTAGCGCCGTTTTTATTTTTCAACCTTAAGCTTGAATTCGTTGACGAATTCTCTAGATATCGCT
CAATACTGACCATTTAAATCATACCTGACCTCCATAGCAGAAAGTCAAAAACCTCCGACCGGAGGCTTTT
GACTTGAGGGGGATCCGGCACATTTCCCCGAAAAGTGCCACCTGCATCGATTTATTATGACAACTTGACG
GCTACATCATTCACTTTTTCTTCACAACCGGCACGGAACTCGCTCGGGCTGGCCCCGGTGCATTTTTTAA
ATACCCGCGAGAAGTAGAGTTGATCGTCAAAACCAACATTGCGACCGACGGTGGCGATAGGCATCCGGGT
GGTGCTCAAAAGCAGCTTCGCCTGGCTGATACGTTGGTCCTCGCGCCAGCTTAAGACGCTAATCCCTAAC
TGCTGGCGGAAAAGATGTGACAGACGCGACGGCGACAAGCAAACATGCTGTGCGACGCTGGCGATATCAA
AATTGCTGTCTGCCAGGTGATCGCTGATGTACTGACAAGCCTCGCGTACCCGATTATCCATCGGTGGATG
GAGCGACTCGTTAATCGCTTCCATGCGCCGCAGTAACAATTGCTCAAGCAGATTTATCGCCAGCAGCTCC
GAATAGCGCCCTTCCCCTTGCCCGGCGTTAATGATTTGCCCAAACAGGTCGCTGAAATGCGGCTGGTGCG
CTTCATCCGGGCGAAAGAACCCCGTATTGGCAAATATTGACGGCCAGTTAAGCCATTCATGCCAGTAGGC
GCGCGGACGAAAGTAAACCCACTGGTGATACCATTCGCGAGCCTCCGGATGACGACCGTAGTGATGAATC
TCTCCTGGCGGGAACAGCAAAATATCACCCGGTCGGCAAACAAATTCTCGTCCCTGATTTTTCACCACCC
CCTGACCGCGAATGGTGAGATTGAGAATATAACCTTTCATTCCCAGCGGTCGGTCGATAAAAAAATCGAG
ATAACCGTTGGCCTCAATCGGCGTTAAACCCGCCACCAGATGGGCATTAAACGAGTATCCCGGCAGCAGG
GGATCATTTTGCGCTTCAGCCATACTTTTCATACTCCCGCCATTCAGAGAAGAAACCAATTGTCCATATT
GCATCAGACATTGCCGTCACTGCGTCTTTTACTGGCTCTTCTCGCTAACCAAACCGGTAACCCCGCTTAT
TAAAAGCATTCTGTAACAAAGCGGGACCAAAGCCATGACAAAAACGCGTAACAAAAGTGTCTATAATCAC
GGCAGAAAAGTCCACATTGATTATTTGCACGGCGTCACACTTTGCTATGCCATAGCATTTTTATCCATAA
GATTAGCGGATCCTACCTGACGCTTTTTATCGCAACTCTCTACTGTTTCTCCATACCCGTTTTTTTGGGA
ATTCGAGCTCTAAGGAGGTTATAAAAAATGGATATTAATACTGAAACTGAGATCAAGCAAAAGCATTCAC
TAACCCCCTTTCCTGTTTTCCTAATCAGCCCGGCATTTCGCGGGCGATATTTTCACAGCTATTTCAGGAG
TTCAGCCATGAACGCTTATTACATTCAGGATCGTCTTGAGGCTCAGAGCTGGGCGCGTCACTACCAGCAG
CTCGCCCGTGAAGAGAAAGAGGCAGAACTGGCAGACGACATGGAAAAAGGCCTGCCCCAGCACCTGTTTG
AATCGCTATGCATCGATCATTTGCAACGCCACGGGGCCAGCAAAAAATCCATTACCCGTGCGTTTGATGA
CGATGTTGAGTTTCAGGAGCGCATGGCAGAACACATCCGGTACATGGTTGAAACCATTGCTCACCACCAG
GTTGATATTGATTCAGAGGTATAAAACGAATGAGTACTGCACTCGCAACGCTGGCTGGGAAGCTGGCTGA
ACGTGTCGGCATGGATTCTGTCGACCCACAGGAACTGATCACCACTCTTCGCCAGACGGCATTTAAAGGT
GATGCCAGCGATGCGCAGTTCATCGCATTACTGATCGTTGCCAACCAGTACGGCCTTAATCCGTGGACGA
AAGAAATTTACGCCTTTCCTGATAAGCAGAATGGCATCGTTCCGGTGGTGGGCGTTGATGGCTGGTCCCG
CATCATCAATGAAAACCAGCAGTTTGATGGCATGGACTTTGAGCAGGACAATGAATCCTGTACATGCCGG
ATTTACCGCAAGGACCGTAATCATCCGATCTGCGTTACCGAATGGATGGATGAATGCCGCCGCGAACCAT
TCAAAACTCGCGAAGGCAGAGAAATCACGGGGCCGTGGCAGTCGCATCCCAAACGGATGTTACGTCATAA
AGCCATGATTCAGTGTGCCCGTCTGGCCTTCGGATTTGCTGGTATCTATGACAAGGATGAAGCCGAGCGC
ATTGTCGAAAATACTGCATACACTGCAGAACGTCAGCCGGAACGCGACATCACTCCGGTTAACGATGAAA
CCATGCAGGAGATTAACACTCTGCTGATCGCCCTGGATAAAACATGGGATGACGACTTATTGCCGCTCTG
TTCCCAGATATTTCGCCGCGACATTCGTGCATCGTCAGAACTGACACAGGCCGAAGCAGTAAAAGCTCTT
GGATTCCTGAAACAGAAAGCCGCAGAGCAGAAGGTGGCAGCATGACACCGGACATTATCCTGCAGCGTAC
CGGGATCGATGTGAGAGCTGTCGAACAGGGGGATGATGCGTGGCACAAATTACGGCTCGGCGTCATCACC
GCTTCAGAAGTTCACAACGTGATAGCAAAACCCCGCTCCGGAAAGAAGTGGCCTGACATGAAAATGTCCT
ACTTCCACACCCTGCTTGCTGAGGTTTGCACCGGTGTGGCTCCGGAAGTTAACGCTAAAGCACTGGCCTG
GGGAAAACAGTACGAGAACGACGCCAGAACCCTGTTTGAATTCACTTCCGGCGTGAATGTTACTGAATCC
CCGATCATCTATCGCGACGAAAGTATGCGTACCGCCTGCTCTCCCGATGGTTTATGCAGTGACGGCAACG
GCCTTGAACTGAAATGCCCGTTTACCTCCCGGGATTTCATGAAGTTCCGGCTCGGTGGTTTCGAGGCCAT
AAAGTCAGCTTACATGGCCCAGGTGCAGTACAGCATGTGGGTGACGCGAAAAAATGCCTGGTACTTTGCC
AACTATGACCCGCGTATGAAGCGTGAAGGCCTGCATTATGTCGTGATTGAGCGGGATGAAAAGTACATGG
CGAGTTTTGACGAGATCGTGCCGGAGTTCATCGAAAAAATGGACGAGGCACTGGCTGAAATTGGTTTTGT
ATTTGGGGAGCAATGGCGATGACGCATCCTCACGATAATATCCGGGTAGGCGCAATCACTTTCGTCTACT
CCGTTACAAAGCGAGGCTGGGTATTTCCCGGCCTTTCTGTTATCCGAAATCCACTGAAAGCACAGCGGCT
GGCTGAGGAGATAAATAATAAACGAGGGGCTGTATGCACAAAGCATCTTCTGTTGAGTTAAGAACGAGTA
TCGAGATGGCACATAGCCTTGCTCAAATTGGAATCAGGTTTGTGCCAATACCAGTAGAAACAGACGAAGA
ATCCATGGGTATGGACAGTTTTCCCT
Features (pLannotate 1.2.2; 26 found; start..end, strand, type, name):
    122..784     -  CDS            pBBR1 Rep: replication protein for the broad-host-range plasmid pBBR1 from Bordetella bronchiseptica
    785..1556    -  rep_origin     pBBR1 oriV: replication origin of the broad-host-range plasmid pBBR1 from Bordetella bronchiseptica; requires the pBBR1 Rep protein for replication
   1590..1684    -  terminator     lambda t0 terminator: transcription terminator from phage lambda
   1944..2477    -  CDS            GmR: gentamycin acetyltransferase; aacC1; confers resistance to gentamycin
   2666..2694    -  promoter       Pc promoter: intI1 (promoter lies within the coding sequence); class 1 integron promoter
   2732..2848    +  CDS            CmR (fragment): chloramphenicol acetyltransferase; cat; confers resistance to chloramphenicol
   2942..7045    -  CDS            cas9: CAS9_STRP1 - Also known as csn1 From Streptococcus pyogenes serotype M1.
   7060..7079    -  promoter       PLtetO-1 promoter (fragment): modified phage lambda PL promoter with tet operator sites (Lutz and Bujard, 1997)
   7091..7109    -  promoter       J23119(SpeI) promoter (fragment): bacterial promoter (Registry of Standard Biological Parts BBa J23119) modified to end with an SpeI site
   7116..7137    -  misc_feature   BioBrick prefix: BioBrick prefix for parts that do not start with "ATG"
   7187..7233    -  terminator     rrnB T1 terminator: transcription terminator T1 from the E. coli rrnB gene
   7235..7350    -  ncRNA          5S rRNA: Accession: RF00001 - 5S ribosomal RNA
   7459..7476    -  CDS            capTEV™ (fragment): composite tag for in vivo biotinylation, TEV protease cleavage, and 6xHis tagging
   7542..7617    -  misc_RNA       gRNA scaffold: guide RNA scaffold for the Streptococcus pyogenes CRISPR/Cas9 system
   7618..7637    -  rep_origin     ori (fragment): high-copy-number ColE1/pMB1/pBR322/pUC origin of replication
   7648..7667    -  promoter       H1-2O2 promoter (fragment): doxycycline-inducible variant of the human H1 RNA promoter (Henriksen et al., 2007)
   7673..7691    -  protein_bind   tet operator: tetO; bacterial operator O2 for the tetR and tetA genes tetracycline repressor TetR
   7748..7825    +  promoter       lacI promoter: lacI
   7826..8449    +  CDS            TetR: tetracycline repressor TetR; tetR from transposon Tn10; TetR binds to the tetracycline operator tetO to inhibit transcription. This inhibition can be relieved by adding tetracycline or doxycycline.
   8583..8614    +  terminator     tonB terminator: bidirectional E. coli tonB-P14 transcription terminator
   8668..9543    -  CDS            araC: ARAC_ECOLI - Experimental evidence at protein level: Swiss-Prot protein existence level 1. Transcription factor that regulates the expression of several genes involved in the transport and metabolism of L-arabinose (PubMed:4362626, PubMed:328165, PubMed:6251457, PubMed:2962192, PubMed:6319708, PubMed:2231717, PubMed:1447222). Functions both as a positive and a negative regulator (PubMed:328165, PubMed:6251457). In the presence of arabinose, activates the expression of the araBAD, araE, araFGH and araJ promoters (PubMed:4362626, PubMed:328165, PubMed:6251457, PubMed:2962192, PubMed:6319708, Pub
   9570..9854    +  promoter       araBAD promoter: araBAD; promoter of the L-arabinose operon of E. coli; the araC regulatory gene is transcribed in the opposite direction (Guzman et al., 1995)
   9898..10314   +  CDS            Gam: inhibitor of the host RecBCD nuclease in the λ Red system; gam; protects the double-stranded DNA substrate for recombination
  10320..11105   +  CDS            Beta: single-stranded DNA binding recombinase in the λ Red system; bet; mediates pairing of a single-stranded DNA with a complementary target
  11102..11782   +  CDS            Exo: 5' to 3' double-stranded DNA exonuclease in the λ Red system; exo; creates 3' single-stranded DNA tails
  11783..12027   +  terminator     λ tL3 terminator: transcription terminator tL3 from phage λ
