[The description below was written by a language model from this plasmid's Addgene catalogue record and pLannotate feature annotations shown in this document.]
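Description:
pMVV205 is a roughly 12 kb bacterial CRISPR/recombineering plasmid built on the broad-host-range pBBR1 replicon. The pBBR1 oriV and its cognate Rep protein allow low-copy maintenance in E. coli and a wide range of other Gram-negative bacteria. This fits its origin in a genetic toolbox for nitrogen-fixing soil microbes. Selection is by gentamicin resistance: the aacC1 acetyltransferase (GmR) is driven by a class 1 integron Pc promoter. A short chloramphenicol acetyltransferase fragment also appears in the annotation and looks like a non-functional cloning remnant.

The plasmid combines two functions. Streptococcus pyogenes cas9 is expressed constitutively. The catalogue names the Anderson-series promoter J23105, and the annotation software finds only partial matches to related synthetic promoters (J23119, PLtetO-1) at that position. Divergently arranged araC and the araBAD promoter place the λ Red genes gam, bet and exo under L-arabinose control, ending in the λ tL3 terminator. Gam blocks RecBCD, Exo resects double-stranded DNA ends, and Beta anneals the resulting single strands to homologous targets, so induction promotes recombination with a supplied repair template.

The feature table also shows elements the catalogue entry does not mention. These are an S. pyogenes gRNA scaffold downstream of a tet operator-containing promoter region, and a TetR gene expressed from the lacI promoter and followed by the tonB terminator. Together they suggest a tetracycline-regulated guide RNA cassette. A 20-nt match to the ColE1-type origin lies directly adjacent to the scaffold and may be the spacer, but the record does not state a target or confirm this. The intended use is Cas9-assisted λ Red genome editing, with Cas9 cleavage counterselecting unedited cells.
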