Addgene plasmid #215342: pMVV205
Purpose: Recombineering plasmid with constitutively expressed cas9 and the araBAD promoter expressing αβγ on a BBR1 backbone
Depositing lab: Brian Pfleger. Depositing organization: University of Wisconsin, Madison. Publication: Synthetic Biology Toolbox for Nitrogen-Fixing Soil Microbes. Venkataraman M, Ynigez-Gutierrez A, Infante V, MacIntyre A, Fernandes-Junior PI, Ane JM, Pfleger B. ACS Synth Biol. 2023 Dec 15;12(12):3623-3634. doi: 10.1021/acssynbio.3c00414. Epub 2023 Nov 21. PubMed 37988619.
Backbone
  Vector backbone: BBR1
  Backbone size w/o insert (bp): 8000
  Total vector size (bp): 12065
  Vector type: Bacterial Expression, CRISPR, Synthetic Biology
Growth in bacteria
  Bacterial resistance: Gentamicin, 10 μg/mL
  Growth temperature: 37°C
  Growth strain: DH5alpha
  Copy number: Low Copy
Gene/Insert
  Gene/Insert name: Cas9
  Species: Streptococcus pyogenes
  Promoter: J23105
  Cloning method: Gibson Cloning
  Sequencing primers: 5′ na
Terms and licenses: Academic/Nonprofit Terms; Industry Terms: Not Available to Industry
How to cite: pMVV205 was a gift from Brian Pfleger (Addgene plasmid # 215342 ; http://n2t.net/addgene:215342 ; RRID:Addgene_215342)
